>Addgene plasmid #220228 | pet28a+_Yjjg | addgene full sequence | sequence record 439539 | Addgene NGS Result
TTCTTAAAGTTAAACAAAATTATTTCTAGAGGGGAATTGTTATCCGCTCACAATTCCCCTATAGTGAGTC
GTATTAATTTCGCGGGATCGAGATCTCGATCCTCTACGCCGGACGCATCGTGGCCGGCATCACCGGCGCC
ACAGGTGCGGTTGCTGGCGCCTATATCGCCGACATCACCGATGGGGAAGATCGGGCTCGCCACTTCGGGC
TCATGAGCGCTTGTTTCGGCGTGGGTATGGTGGCAGGCCCCGTGGCCGGGGGACTGTTGGGCGCCATCTC
CTTGCATGCACCATTCCTTGCGGCGGCGGTGCTCAACGGCCTCAACCTACTACTGGGCTGCTTCCTAATG
CAGGAGTCGCATAAGGGAGAGCGTCGAGATCCCGGACACCATCGAATGGCGCAAAACCTTTCGCGGTATG
GCATGATAGCGCCCGGAAGAGAGTCAATTCAGGGTGGTGAATGTGAAACCAGTAACGTTATACGATGTCG
CAGAGTATGCCGGTGTCTCTTATCAGACCGTTTCCCGCGTGGTGAACCAGGCCAGCCACGTTTCTGCGAA
AACGCGGGAAAAAGTGGAAGCGGCGATGGCGGAGCTGAATTACATTCCCAACCGCGTGGCACAACAACTG
GCGGGCAAACAGTCGTTGCTGATTGGCGTTGCCACCTCCAGTCTGGCCCTGCACGCGCCGTCGCAAATTG
TCGCGGCGATTAAATCTCGCGCCGATCAACTGGGTGCCAGCGTGGTGGTGTCGATGGTAGAACGAAGCGG
CGTCGAAGCCTGTAAAGCGGCGGTGCACAATCTTCTCGCGCAACGCGTCAGTGGGCTGATCATTAACTAT
CCGCTGGATGACCAGGATGCCATTGCTGTGGAAGCTGCCTGCACTAATGTTCCGGCGTTATTTCTTGATG
TCTCTGACCAGACACCCATCAACAGTATTATTTTCTCCCATGAAGACGGTACGCGACTGGGCGTGGAGCA
TCTGGTCGCATTGGGTCACCAGCAAATCGCGCTGTTAGCGGGCCCATTAAGTTCTGTCTCGGCGCGTCTG
CGTCTGGCTGGCTGGCATAAATATCTCACTCGCAATCAAATTCAGCCGATAGCGGAACGGGAAGGCGACT
GGAGTGCCATGTCCGGTTTTCAACAAACCATGCAAATGCTGAATGAGGGCATCGTTCCCACTGCGATGCT
GGTTGCCAACGATCAGATGGCGCTGGGCGCAATGCGCGCCATTACCGAGTCCGGGCTGCGCGTTGGTGCG
GATATCTCGGTAGTGGGATACGACGATACCGAAGACAGCTCATGTTATATCCCGCCGTTAACCACCATCA
AACAGGATTTTCGCCTGCTGGGGCAAACCAGCGTGGACCGCTTGCTGCAACTCTCTCAGGGCCAGGCGGT
GAAGGGCAATCAGCTGTTGCCCGTCTCACTGGTGAAAAGAAAAACCACCCTGGCGCCCAATACGCAAACC
GCCTCTCCCCGCGCGTTGGCCGATTCATTAATGCAGCTGGCACGACAGGTTTCCCGACTGGAAAGCGGGC
AGTGAGCGCAACGCAATTAATGTAAGTTAGCTCACTCATTAGGCACCGGGATCTCGACCGATGCCCTTGA
GAGCCTTCAACCCAGTCAGCTCCTTCCGGTGGGCGCGGGGCATGACTATCGTCGCCGCACTTATGACTGT
CTTCTTTATCATGCAACTCGTAGGACAGGTGCCGGCAGCGCTCTGGGTCATTTTCGGCGAGGACCGCTTT
CGCTGGAGCGCGACGATGATCGGCCTGTCGCTTGCGGTATTCGGAATCTTGCACGCCCTCGCTCAAGCCT
TCGTCACTGGTCCCGCCACCAAACGTTTCGGCGAGAAGCAGGCCATTATCGCCGGCATGGCGGCCCCACG
GGTGCGCATGATCGTGCTCCTGTCGTTGAGGACCCGGCTAGGCTGGCGGGGTTGCCTTACTGGTTAGCAG
AATGAATCACCGATACGCGAGCGAACGTGAAGCGACTGCTGCTGCAAAACGTCTGCGACCTGAGCAACAA
CATGAATGGTCTTCGGTTTCCGTGTTTCGTAAAGTCTGGAAACGCGGAAGTCAGCGCCCTGCACCATTAT
GTTCCGGATCTGCATCGCAGGATGCTGCTGGCTACCCTGTGGAACACCTACATCTGTATTAACGAAGCGC
TGGCATTGACCCTGAGTGATTTTTCTCTGGTCCCGCCGCATCCATACCGCCAGTTGTTTACCCTCACAAC
GTTCCAGTAACCGGGCATGTTCATCATCAGTAACCCGTATCGTGAGCATCCTCTCTCGTTTCATCGGTAT
CATTACCCCCATGAACAGAAATCCCCCTTACACGGAGGCATCAGTGACCAAACAGGAAAAAACCGCCCTT
AACATGGCCCGCTTTATCAGAAGCCAGACATTAACGCTTCTGGAGAAACTCAACGAGCTGGACGCGGATG
AACAGGCAGACATCTGTGAATCGCTTCACGACCACGCTGATGAGCTTTACCGCAGCTGCCTCGCGCGTTT
CGGTGATGACGGTGAAAACCTCTGACACATGCAGCTCCCGGAGACGGTCACAGCTTGTCTGTAAGCGGAT
GCCGGGAGCAGACAAGCCCGTCAGGGCGCGTCAGCGGGTGTTGGCGGGTGTCGGGGCGCAGCCATGACCC
AGTCACGTAGCGATAGCGGAGTGTATACTGGCTTAACTATGCGGCATCAGAGCAGATTGTACTGAGAGTG
CACCATATATGCGGTGTGAAATACCGCACAGATGCGTAAGGAGAAAATACCGCATCAGGCGCTCTTCCGC
TTCCTCGCTCACTGACTCGCTGCGCTCGGTCGTTCGGCTGCGGCGAGCGGTATCAGCTCACTCAAAGGCG
GTAATACGGTTATCCACAGAATCAGGGGATAACGCAGGAAAGAACATGTGAGCAAAAGGCCAGCAAAAGG
CCAGGAACCGTAAAAAGGCCGCGTTGCTGGCGTTTTTCCATAGGCTCCGCCCCCCTGACGAGCATCACAA
AAATCGACGCTCAAGTCAGAGGTGGCGAAACCCGACAGGACTATAAAGATACCAGGCGTTTCCCCCTGGA
AGCTCCCTCGTGCGCTCTCCTGTTCCGACCCTGCCGCTTACCGGATACCTGTCCGCCTTTCTCCCTTCGG
GAAGCGTGGCGCTTTCTCATAGCTCACGCTGTAGGTATCTCAGTTCGGTGTAGGTCGTTCGCTCCAAGCT
GGGCTGTGTGCACGAACCCCCCGTTCAGCCCGACCGCTGCGCCTTATCCGGTAACTATCGTCTTGAGTCC
AACCCGGTAAGACACGACTTATCGCCACTGGCAGCAGCCACTGGTAACAGGATTAGCAGAGCGAGGTATG
TAGGCGGTGCTACAGAGTTCTTGAAGTGGTGGCCTAACTACGGCTACACTAGAAGGACAGTATTTGGTAT
CTGCGCTCTGCTGAAGCCAGTTACCTTCGGAAAAAGAGTTGGTAGCTCTTGATCCGGCAAACAAACCACC
GCTGGTAGCGGTGGTTTTTTTGTTTGCAAGCAGCAGATTACGCGCAGAAAAAAAGGATCTCAAGAAGATC
CTTTGATCTTTTCTACGGGGTCTGACGCTCAGTGGAACGAAAACTCACGTTAAGGGATTTTGGTCATGAA
CAATAAAACTGTCTGCTTACATAAACAGTAATACAAGGGGTGTTATGAGCCATATTCAACGGGAAACGTC
TTGCTCTAGGCCGCGATTAAATTCCAACATGGATGCTGATTTATATGGGTATAAATGGGCTCGCGATAAT
GTCGGGCAATCAGGTGCGACAATCTATCGATTGTATGGGAAGCCCGATGCGCCAGAGTTGTTTCTGAAAC
ATGGCAAAGGTAGCGTTGCCAATGATGTTACAGATGAGATGGTCAGACTAAACTGGCTGACGGAATTTAT
GCCTCTTCCGACCATCAAGCATTTTATCCGTACTCCTGATGATGCATGGTTACTCACCACTGCGATCCCC
GGGAAAACAGCATTCCAGGTATTAGAAGAATATCCTGATTCAGGTGAAAATATTGTTGATGCGCTGGCAG
TGTTCCTGCGCCGGTTGCATTCGATTCCTGTTTGTAATTGTCCTTTTAACAGCGATCGCGTATTTCGTCT
CGCTCAGGCGCAATCACGAATGAATAACGGTTTGGTTGATGCGAGTGATTTTGATGACGAGCGTAATGGC
TGGCCTGTTGAACAAGTCTGGAAAGAAATGCATAAACTTTTGCCATTCTCACCGGATTCAGTCGTCACTC
ATGGTGATTTCTCACTTGATAACCTTATTTTTGACGAGGGGAAATTAATAGGTTGTATTGATGTTGGACG
AGTCGGAATCGCAGACCGATACCAGGATCTTGCCATCCTATGGAACTGCCTCGGTGAGTTTTCTCCTTCA
TTACAGAAACGGCTTTTTCAAAAATATGGTATTGATAATCCTGATATGAATAAATTGCAGTTTCATTTGA
TGCTCGATGAGTTTTTCTAAGAATTAATTCATGAGCGGATACATATTTGAATGTATTTAGAAAAATAAAC
AAATAGGGGTTCCGCGCACATTTCCCCGAAAAGTGCCACCTGAAATTGTAAACGTTAATATTTTGTTAAA
ATTCGCGTTAAATTTTTGTTAAATCAGCTCATTTTTTAACCAATAGGCCGAAATCGGCAAAATCCCTTAT
AAATCAAAAGAATAGACCGAGATAGGGT
[37 nt withheld, positions 4719-4755]
AAAGAACGTGGACTCCAACGTCAAAGG
[49 nt withheld, positions 4783-4831]
T
[91 nt withheld, positions 4833-4923]
G
[124 nt withheld, positions 4925-5048]
CCCATTCGCCAATCCGGATATAGTTCCTCCTTTCAGCAAAAAACCCCTCAAGACCCGTTTAGAGGCCCCA
AGGGGTTATGCTAGTTATTGCTCAGCGGTGGCAGCAGCCAACTCAGCTTCCTTTCGGGCTTTGTTAGCAG
CCGGATCTCAGTGGTGGTGGTGGTGGTGCTCGAGTGCGGCCGCAAGCTTTCAGTGTTTACACAGGAGCTG
CTCCAGTTCGTGCAACGAAGAAACGGTCCAGGTGGGCGCGATGCCTTCTGGTTGCTCGCGATGGTGTGCA
TTCAGCCAGCAGGTCGCAAGCCCGGCGTTGATGCCACCGAGAATATCGGACTCGGCAGTGTCGCCAACCA
TCAGCACGCGTGAACGGTCAGGATTGCCCGCCTGTTCCAGCGCATAATCGAAAATTTTCTTATTCGGTTT
GGCAACGCCAACTTCTTCGGAAATCACCAGCAAATCGAAGTAATCACGCAGGCCCGTGCGTTCCAGACGC
ACCTGTTGCAAGGCACTAAAGCCGTTGGTGATGATGCCGATTTTGGCGTTGCCACGAATGGCGTTAAGCA
GAGAAACCGCGCCCGGCAGCGGCGTGCAGATTTCCGCCATCGCATTAATAAAGGCTTCGTTGAGTTTACC
TGGCTCGACGTTCAGCCGTTCGGCCCAGCTCTCAAACCGCCCGTGCTGAAGCTGTAATGAAGTGATCGCG
CCGTTTTGATAATCCACCCACAGTGGCTTGTTAACGGCCTGATAGTCCTGAAAATCTTCAGCGGTAAAGG
TGACGCTGTAATCAAGAAACATCCGCTGCAGGCCGGTGAATGAGTCAAAGGTAAACAGCGTTTCATCGGC
ATCAAAGAAAATCCAGTCCCACTTCATATGGCTGCCGCGCGGCACCAGGCCGCTGCTGTGATGATGATGA
TGATGGCTGCTGCCCATGGTATATCTCC
Features (pLannotate 1.2.2; 21 found; start..end, strand, type, name):
     33..57      -  protein_bind   lac operator: The lac repressor binds to the lac operator to inhibit transcription in E. coli. This inhibition can be relieved by adding lactose or isopropyl-β-D-thiogalactopyranoside (IPTG). lac repressor encoded by lacI
     58..76      -  promoter       T7 promoter: promoter for bacteriophage T7 RNA polymerase
     98..377     +  CDS            TcR (fragment): tetracycline efflux protein; tet; confers resistance to tetracycline
    385..462     +  promoter       lacI promoter: lacI
    463..1545    +  CDS            lacI: lac repressor; lacI; The lac repressor binds to the lac operator to inhibit transcription in E. coli. This inhibition can be relieved by adding lactose or isopropyl-β-D-thiogalactopyranoside (IPTG).
   1558..1579    +  protein_bind   CAP binding site: CAP binding activates transcription in the presence of cAMP. E. coli catabolite activator protein
   1594..1885    +  CDS            TcR (fragment): tetracycline efflux protein; tet; confers resistance to tetracycline
   1957..2337    -  CDS            YPB1_ECOLX: Protein predicted: Swiss-Prot protein existence level 4. From Escherichia coli.
   2354..2545    +  CDS            rop: Rop protein, which maintains plasmids at low copy number; rop
   2647..2789    +  misc_feature   bom: basis of mobility region from pBR322
   2975..3563    -  rep_origin     ori: high-copy-number ColE1/pMB1/pBR322/pUC origin of replication
   3685..4500    +  CDS            KanR: aminoglycoside phosphotransferase; aph(3')-Ia; confers resistance to kanamycin in bacteria or G418 (Geneticin®) in eukaryotes
   4509..4566    -  promoter       AmpR promoter (fragment): bla
   4593..5048    -  rep_origin     f1 ori (sequence partly withheld): f1 bacteriophage origin of replication; arrow indicates direction of (+) strand synthesis
   5085..5132    -  terminator     T7 terminator: transcription terminator for bacteriophage T7 RNA polymerase
   5140..5189    -  CDS            SET1 (fragment): solubility-enhancement tag derived from T7 phage gene 10B
   5199..5216    -  CDS            9xHis (fragment): 9xHis affinity tag
   5241..5915    -  CDS            yjjG: YJJG_ECOLI - Experimental evidence at protein level: Swiss-Prot protein existence level 1. Nucleotidase that shows high phosphatase activity toward non- canonical pyrimidine nucleotides and three canonical nucleoside 5'- monophosphates (UMP, dUMP, and dTMP), and very low activity against TDP, IMP, UDP, GMP, dGMP, AMP, dAMP, and 6-phosphogluconate. Appears to function as a house-cleaning nucleotidase in vivo, since the general nucleotidase activity of YjjG allows it to protect cells against non- canonical pyrimidine derivatives such as 5-fluoro-2'-deoxyuridine, 5- fluorouridine, 5-fluoroorotate
   5919..5936    -  CDS            thrombin site: thrombin recognition and cleavage site
   5947..5963    -  CDS            capTEV™ (fragment): composite tag for in vivo biotinylation, TEV protease cleavage, and 6xHis tagging
   5982..18      -  RBS            RBS (across the origin): efficient ribosome binding site from bacteriophage T7 gene 10 (Olins and Rangwala, 1989)
