[The description below was written by a language model from this plasmid's Addgene catalogue record and pLannotate feature annotations shown in this document.]
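Description:
pet28a+_Yjjg is a bacterial expression plasmid built on the pET-28a(+) backbone for T7-driven production of the E. coli pyrimidine 5'-nucleotidase YjjG. It is intended for expression in BL21(DE3)-type hosts that supply T7 RNA polymerase. The sequenced plasmid is about 6 kb and carries a kanamycin resistance gene (aminoglycoside phosphotransferase) for selection. It replicates from a ColE1/pBR322-family origin accompanied by the rop gene and the bom region, which is consistent with moderate rather than high copy number, although the record lists copy number as unknown. An f1 phage origin is also present. The short tetracycline-resistance, AmpR promoter and other fragment calls in the feature table are remnants of the backbone rather than functional elements.

The expression cassette consists of a T7 promoter followed by a lac operator, the T7 gene 10 ribosome binding site, the tagged coding sequence and a T7 terminator. A plasmid-borne lacI gene with its own promoter provides repressor, so transcription is held off until it is induced with IPTG. The yjjG insert (738 bp as catalogued, introduced by Gibson assembly) sits downstream of a backbone-encoded N-terminal His tag and a thrombin cleavage site, which allows affinity purification and optional tag removal. The annotation also detects a His-tag sequence downstream of the insert, as found in pET-28a. Whether it is translated depends on the presence of a stop codon after yjjG, which the record does not state.

YjjG is a house-cleaning nucleotidase that dephosphorylates UMP, dUMP, dTMP and non-canonical pyrimidine nucleotides. The plasmid therefore serves for recombinant production of this enzyme.
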