Addgene plasmid #220228: pet28a+_Yjjg
Purpose: Bacterial expression of Yjjgin E. coli BL21_DE3 (pLys) or similar
Depositing lab: Bernd Nidetzky. Depositing organization: Technische Universitaet Graz.
Backbone
  Vector backbone: pet28a+
  Vector type: Bacterial Expression
Growth in bacteria
  Bacterial resistance: Kanamycin, 50 μg/mL
  Growth temperature: 37°C
  Growth strain: DH5alpha
  Copy number: Unknown
Gene/Insert
  Gene/Insert name: Pyrimidine 5'-nucleotidase YjjG (alt name: yjjg)
  Species: E.coli
  Insert size (bp): 738
  Entrez Gene: yjjG (a.k.a. b4374, ECK4365)
  Promoter: T7
  Tag / fusion protein: Histag (N terminal on backbone)
  Cloning method: Gibson Cloning
  Sequencing primers: 5′ T7_prom; 3′ T7_term
Resource information
  A portion of this plasmid was derived from a plasmid made by: Vector ordered from GeneScript.
Terms and licenses: Academic/Nonprofit Terms; Industry Terms: Not Available to Industry
How to cite: pet28a+_Yjjg was a gift from Bernd Nidetzky (Addgene plasmid # 220228 ; http://n2t.net/addgene:220228 ; RRID:Addgene_220228)
